Addgene plasmid #49704: pVRb01_syn20
Depositing lab: Christopher Voigt. Depositing organization: University of California, San Francisco (UCSF). Publication: Design of orthogonal genetic switches based on a crosstalk map of sigmas, anti-sigmas, and promoters. Rhodius VA, Segall-Shapiro TH, Sharon BD, Ghodasara A, Orlova E, Tabakh H, Burkhardt DH, Clancy K, Peterson TC, Gross CA, Voigt CA. Mol Syst Biol. 2013 Oct 29;9:702. doi: 10.1038/msb.2013.58. PubMed 24169405.
Backbone
  Vector backbone: pVRb
  Vector type: Bacterial Expression, Synthetic Biology
Growth in bacteria
  Bacterial resistance: Kanamycin, 50 μg/mL
  Growth temperature: 37°C
  Growth strain: DH10B
  Copy number: Low Copy
Gene/Insert
  Gene/Insert name: sfgfp
  Species: Aequorea victoria
  Promoter: Pecf01_syn20
  Cloning method: Ligation Independent Cloning
  Sequencing primers: 5′ tggcaattccgacgtctaag; 3′ cgttcaccgacaaacaacag
Terms and licenses: Academic/Nonprofit Terms; Industry Terms: Not Available to Industry
How to cite: pVRb01_syn20 was a gift from Christopher Voigt (Addgene plasmid # 49704 ; http://n2t.net/addgene:49704 ; RRID:Addgene_49704)
