[The description below was written by a language model from this plasmid's Addgene catalogue record and pLannotate feature annotations shown in this document.]
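Description:
pVRb01_syn20 is a low-copy bacterial reporter plasmid of 4,327 bp built on the pVRb backbone for expression and synthetic biology work in Escherichia coli. It replicates from the pSC101 origin, which depends on the plasmid-encoded Rep101 (RepA) initiator protein and accounts for the low copy number. Selection is by kanamycin through the neo (nptII) aminoglycoside phosphotransferase gene, which is followed by the phage lambda t0 terminator. A short fragment annotated as Tn5 transposase lies immediately next to neo. It is most likely a remnant of the Tn5-derived resistance cassette rather than a functional element.

The payload is a single reporter cassette. The catalogue lists the promoter as Pecf01_syn20, and it drives superfolder GFP, a rapidly maturing, constitutively fluorescent derivative of Aequorea victoria GFP. The promoter itself was not picked up by the automated annotation, but it presumably occupies the short unannotated region upstream of the sfGFP coding sequence. A small fragment of a pUC-type multiple cloning site sits after the sfGFP gene, and the E. coli rrnB T1 terminator ends the transcript and insulates the reporter from the rest of the plasmid.

The associated publication maps crosstalk among sigma factors, anti-sigmas and their promoters to design orthogonal genetic switches. The promoter name suggests a synthetic promoter variant associated with an extracytoplasmic-function (ECF) sigma factor, though the record does not spell this out. In that context, the plasmid would serve as a fluorescent readout of promoter activity. GFP output would report how strongly the promoter is activated when a given sigma factor, supplied from a separate compatible plasmid, is present, and whether activation is repressed by an anti-sigma.
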