Features (pLannotate 1.2.2; 8 found; start..end, strand, type, name):
    116..829     +  CDS            Superfolder GFP: Superfolder GFP is a basic (constitutively fluorescent) green fluorescent protein published in 2005, derived from Aequorea victoria. It is reported to be a very rapidly-maturing weak dimer.
    843..861     +  misc_feature   MCS (fragment): pUC18/19 multiple cloning site
    874..960     +  terminator     rrnB T1 terminator: Escherichia coli rrnB; transcription terminator T1 from the E. coli rrnB gene
   1495..2445    -  CDS            Rep101: RepA protein needed for replication with the pSC101 origin; rep101
   2493..2715    -  rep_origin     pSC101 ori: low-copy replication origin that requires the Rep101 protein
   3207..3301    -  terminator     lambda t0 terminator: transcription terminator from phage lambda
   3335..4126    -  CDS            neo: KKA2_KLEPN - Also known as kan, nptII. Experimental evidence at protein level: Swiss-Prot protein existence level 1. Resistance to kanamycin, neomycin, paromomycin, ribostamycin, butirosin and gentamicin B. From Klebsiella pneumoniae.
   4158..4277    -  CDS            tnpA (fragment): TN5P_ECOLX - Also known as tnp. Experimental evidence at protein level: Swiss-Prot protein existence level 1. Mediates transposition of transposon Tn5 by a 'cut and paste' mechanism. First, the monomeric transposase binds the 19 bp inverted DNA repeats flanking the transposon. Then, dimerization of the DNA- bound transposase creates a synaptic DNA complex. After nicking of the first DNA strand, excision of the transposon proceeds through a series of intermediates. The transposase then mediates the insertion of the transposon at a new site by strand transfer. The activity of the wild- type tran
>Addgene plasmid #49704 | pVRb01_syn20 | depositor full sequence | sequence record 74499 | pVRb01_syn20 sequence 4327 bps
GCGCGGATAAAAATTTCATTTGCCCGTGAAACATTTCCCGCCCATCTACCGTATATGCCATCAGCTGCGT
TCATCAGCGAGGATCCTGTCAATTTCCGCGATAGAGGAGGTAAAGATGAGCAAAGGAGAAGAACTTTTCA
CTGGAGTTGTCCCAATTCTTGTTGAATTAGATGGTGATGTTAATGGGCACAAATTTTCTGTCCGTGGAGA
GGGTGAAGGTGATGCTACAAACGGAAAACTCACCCTTAAATTTATTTGCACTACTGGAAAACTACCTGTT
CCGTGGCCAACACTTGTCACTACTCTGACCTATGGTGTTCAATGCTTTTCCCGTTATCCGGATCACATGA
AACGGCATGACTTTTTCAAGAGTGCCATGCCCGAAGGTTATGTACAGGAACGCACTATATCTTTCAAAGA
TGACGGGACCTACAAGACGCGTGCTGAAGTCAAGTTTGAAGGTGATACCCTTGTTAATCGTATCGAGTTA
AAGGGTATTGATTTTAAAGAAGATGGAAACATTCTTGGACACAAACTCGAGTACAACTTTAACTCACACA
ATGTATACATCACGGCAGACAAACAAAAGAATGGAATCAAAGCTAACTTCAAAATTCGCCACAACGTTGA
AGATGGTTCCGTTCAACTAGCAGACCATTATCAACAAAATACTCCAATTGGCGATGGCCCTGTCCTTTTA
CCAGACAACCATTACCTGTCGACACAATCTGTCCTTTCGAAAGATCCCAACGAAAAGCGTGACCACATGG
TCCTTCTTGAGTTTGTAACTGCTGCTGGGATTACACATGGCATGGATGAGCTCTACAAATAATAAATGTC
CAGACCTGCAGGCATGCAAGCCTCTAGAGGCATCAAATAAAACGAAAGGCTCAGTCGAAAGACTGGGCCT
TTCGTTTTATCTGTTGTTTGTCGGTGAACGCTCTCCTGAGTAGGACAAATCCGCCGCCCTAGACCTAGGG
TACGGGTTTTGCTGCCCGCAAACGGGCTGTTCTGGTGTTGCTAGTTTGTTATCAGAATCGCAGATCCGGC
TTCAGGTTTGCCGGCTGAAAGCGCTATTTCTTCCAGAATTGCCATGATTTTTTCCCCACGGGAGGCGTCA
CTGGCTCCCGTGTTGTCGGCAGCTTTGATTCGATAAGCAGCATCGCCTGTTTCAGGCTGTCTATGTGTGA
CTGTTGAGCTGTAACAAGTTGTCTCAGGTGTTCAATTTCATGTTCTAGTTGCTTTGTTTTACTGGTTTCA
CCTGTTCTATTAGGTGTTACATGCTGTTCATCTGTTACATTGTCGATCTGTTCATGGTGAACAGCTTTAA
ATGCACCAAAAACTCGTAAAAGCTCTGATGTATCTATCTTTTTTACACCGTTTTCATCTGTGCATATGGA
CAGTTTTCCCTTTGATATCTAACGGTGAACAGTTGTTCTACTTTTGTTTGTTAGTCTTGATGCTTCACTG
ATAGATACAAGAGCCATAAGAACCTCAGATCCTTCCGTATTTAGCCAGTATGTTCTCTAGTGTGGTTCGT
TGTTTTTGCGTGAGCCATGAGAACGAACCATTGAGATCATGCTTACTTTGCATGTCACTCAAAAATTTTG
CCTCAAAACTGGTGAGCTGAATTTTTGCAGTTAAAGCATCGTGTAGTGTTTTTCTTAGTCCGTTACGTAG
GTAGGAATCTGATGTAATGGTTGTTGGTATTTTGTCACCATTCATTTTTATCTGGTTGTTCTCAAGTTCG
GTTACGAGATCCATTTGTCTATCTAGTTCAACTTGGAAAATCAACGTATCAGTCGGGCGGCCTCGCTTAT
CAACCACCAATTTCATATTGCTGTAAGTGTTTAAATCTTTACTTATTGGTTTCAAAACCCATTGGTTAAG
CCTTTTAAACTCATGGTAGTTATTTTCAAGCATTAACATGAACTTAAATTCATCAAGGCTAATCTCTATA
TTTGCCTTGTGAGTTTTCTTTTGTGTTAGTTCTTTTAATAACCACTCATAAATCCTCATAGAGTATTTGT
TTTCAAAAGACTTAACATGTTCCAGATTATATTTTATGAATTTTTTTAACTGGAAAAGATAAGGCAATAT
CTCTTCACTAAAAACTAATTCTAATTTTTCGCTTGAGAACTTGGCATAGTTTGTCCACTGGAAAATCTCA
AAGCCTTTAACCAAAGGATTCCTGATTTCCACAGTTCTCGTCATCAGCTCTCTGGTTGCTTTAGCTAATA
CACCATAAGCATTTTCCCTACTGATGTTCATCATCTGAGCGTATTGGTTATAAGTGAACGATACCGTCCG
TTCTTTCCTTGTAGGGTTTTCAATCGTGGGGTTGAGTAGTGCCACACAGCATAAAATTAGCTTGGTTTCA
TGCTCCGTTAAGTCATAGCGACTAATCGCTAGTTCATTTGCTTTGAAAACAACTAATTCAGACATACATC
TCAATTGGTCTAGGTGATTTTAATCACTATACCAATTGAGATGGGCTAGTCAATGATAATTACTAGTCCT
TTTCCTTTGAGTTGTGGGTATCTGTAAATTCTGCTAGACCTTTGCTGGAAAACTTGTAAATTCTGCTAGA
CCCTCTGTAAATTCCGCTAGACCTTTGTGTGTTTTTTTTGTTTATATTCAAGTGGTTATAATTTATAGAA
TAAAGAAAGAATAAAAAAAGATAAAAAGAATAGATCCCAGCCCTGTGTATAACTCACTACTTTAGTCAGT
TCCGCAGTATTACAAAAGGATGTCGCAAACGCTGTTTGCTCCTCTACAAAACAGACCTTAAAACCCTAAA
GGCTTAAGTAGCACCCTCGCAAGCTCGGGCAAATCGCTGAATATTCCTTTTGTCTCCGACCATCAGGCAC
CTGAGTCGCTGTCTTTTTCGTGACATTCAGTTCGCTGCGCTCACGGCTCTGGCAGTGAATGGGGGTAAAT
GGCACTACAGGCGCCTTTTATGGATTCATGCAAGGAAACTACCCATAATACAAGAAAAGCCCGTCACGGG
CTTCTCAGGGCGTTTTATGGCGGGTCTGCTATGTGGTGCTATCTGACTTTTTGCTGTTCAGCAGTTCCTG
CCCTCTGATTTTCCAGTCTGACCACTTCGGATTATCCCGTGACAGGTCATTCAGACTGGCTAATGCACCC
AGTAAGGCAGCGGTATCATCAACAGGCTTACCCGTCTTACTGTCCCTAGTGCTTGGATTCTCACCAATAA
AAAACGCCCGGCGGCAACCGAGCGTTCTGAACAAATCCAGATGGAGTTCTGAGGTCATTACTGGATCTAT
CAACAGGAGTCCAAGCGAGCTCTCGAACCCCAGAGTCCCGCTCAGAAGAACTCGTCAAGAAGGCGATAGA
AGGCGATGCGCTGCGAATCGGGAGCGGCGATACCGTAAAGCACGAGGAAGCGGTCAGCCCATTCGCCGCC
AAGCTCTTCAGCAATATCACGGGTAGCCAACGCTATGTCCTGATAGCGGTCCGCCACACCCAGCCGGCCA
CAGTCGATGAATCCAGAAAAGCGGCCATTTTCCACCATGATATTCGGCAAGCAGGCATCGCCATGGGTCA
CGACGAGATCCTCGCCGTCGGGCATGCGCGCCTTGAGCCTGGCGAACAGTTCGGCTGGCGCGAGCCCCTG
ATGCTCTTCGTCCAGATCATCCTGATCGACAAGACCGGCTTCCATCCGAGTACGTGCTCGCTCGATGCGA
TGTTTCGCTTGGTGGTCGAATGGGCAGGTAGCCGGATCAAGCGTATGCAGCCGCCGCATTGCATCAGCCA
TGATGGATACTTTCTCGGCAGGAGCAAGGTGAGATGACAGGAGATCCTGCCCCGGCACTTCGCCCAATAG
CAGCCAGTCCCTTCCCGCTTCAGTGACAACGTCGAGCACAGCTGCGCAAGGAACGCCCGTCGTGGCCAGC
CACGATAGCCGCGCTGCCTCGTCCTGCAGTTCATTCAGGGCACCGGACAGGTCGGTCTTGACAAAAAGAA
CCGGGCGCCCCTGCGCTGACAGCCGGAACACGGCGGCATCAGAGCAGCCGATTGTCTGTTGTGCCCAGTC
ATAGCCGAATAGCCTCTCCACCCAAGCGGCCGGAGAACCTGCGTGCAATCCATCTTGTTCAATCATGCGA
AACGATCCTCATCCTGTCTCTTGATCAGATCTTGATCCCCTGCGCCATCAGATCCTTGGCGGCAAGAAAG
CCATCCAGTTTACTTTGCAGGGCTTCCCAACCTTACCAGAGGGCGCCCCAGCTGGCAATTCCGACGTCTA
AGAAACCATTATTATCATGACATTAACCTATAAAAATAGGCGTATCACGAGGCCCTT
