>Addgene plasmid #49704 | pVRb01_syn20 | depositor partial sequence | sequence record 74086 | pECF promoter
GCGCGGATAAAAATTTCATTTGCCCGTGAAACATTTCCCGCCCATCTACCGTATATGCCATCAGCTGCGT
TCATCAGCGA
