>Addgene plasmid #49704 | pVRb01_syn20 | depositor partial sequence | sequence record 74087 | pVRb backbone
GGATCCTGTCAATTTCCGCGATAGAGGAGGTAAAGATGAGCAAAGGAGAAGAACTTTTCACTGGAGTTGT
CCCAATTCTTGTTGAATTAGATGGTGATGTTAATGGGCACAAATTTTCTGTCCGTGGAGAGGGTGAAGGT
GATGCTACAAACGGAAAACTCACCCTTAAATTTATTTGCACTACTGGAAAACTACCTGTTCCGTGGCCAA
CACTTGTCACTACTCTGACCTATGGTGTTCAATGCTTTTCCCGTTATCCGGATCACATGAAACGGCATGA
CTTTTTCAAGAGTGCCATGCCCGAAGGTTATGTACAGGAACGCACTATATCTTTCAAAGATGACGGGACC
TACAAGACGCGTGCTGAAGTCAAGTTTGAAGGTGATACCCTTGTTAATCGTATCGAGTTAAAGGGTATTG
ATTTTAAAGAAGATGGAAACATTCTTGGACACAAACTCGAGTACAACTTTAACTCACACAATGTATACAT
CACGGCAGACAAACAAAAGAATGGAATCAAAGCTAACTTCAAAATTCGCCACAACGTTGAAGATGGTTCC
GTTCAACTAGCAGACCATTATCAACAAAATACTCCAATTGGCGATGGCCCTGTCCTTTTACCAGACAACC
ATTACCTGTCGACACAATCTGTCCTTTCGAAAGATCCCAACGAAAAGCGTGACCACATGGTCCTTCTTGA
GTTTGTAACTGCTGCTGGGATTACACATGGCATGGATGAGCTCTACAAATAATAAATGTCCAGACCTGCA
GGCATGCAAGCCTCTAGAGGCATCAAATAAAACGAAAGGCTCAGTCGAAAGACTGGGCCTTTCGTTTTAT
CTGTTGTTTGTCGGTGAACGCTCTCCTGAGTAGGACAAATCCGCCGCCCTAGACCTAGGGTACGGGTTTT
GCTGCCCGCAAACGGGCTGTTCTGGTGTTGCTAGTTTGTTATCAGAATCGCAGATCCGGCTTCAGGTTTG
CCGGCTGAAAGCGCTATTTCTTCCAGAATTGCCATGATTTTTTCCCCACGGGAGGCGTCACTGGCTCCCG
TGTTGTCGGCAGCTTTGATTCGATAAGCAGCATCGCCTGTTTCAGGCTGTCTATGTGTGACTGTTGAGCT
GTAACAAGTTGTCTCAGGTGTTCAATTTCATGTTCTAGTTGCTTTGTTTTACTGGTTTCACCTGTTCTAT
TAGGTGTTACATGCTGTTCATCTGTTACATTGTCGATCTGTTCATGGTGAACAGCTTTAAATGCACCAAA
AACTCGTAAAAGCTCTGATGTATCTATCTTTTTTACACCGTTTTCATCTGTGCATATGGACAGTTTTCCC
TTTGATATCTAACGGTGAACAGTTGTTCTACTTTTGTTTGTTAGTCTTGATGCTTCACTGATAGATACAA
GAGCCATAAGAACCTCAGATCCTTCCGTATTTAGCCAGTATGTTCTCTAGTGTGGTTCGTTGTTTTTGCG
TGAGCCATGAGAACGAACCATTGAGATCATGCTTACTTTGCATGTCACTCAAAAATTTTGCCTCAAAACT
GGTGAGCTGAATTTTTGCAGTTAAAGCATCGTGTAGTGTTTTTCTTAGTCCGTTACGTAGGTAGGAATCT
GATGTAATGGTTGTTGGTATTTTGTCACCATTCATTTTTATCTGGTTGTTCTCAAGTTCGGTTACGAGAT
CCATTTGTCTATCTAGTTCAACTTGGAAAATCAACGTATCAGTCGGGCGGCCTCGCTTATCAACCACCAA
TTTCATATTGCTGTAAGTGTTTAAATCTTTACTTATTGGTTTCAAAACCCATTGGTTAAGCCTTTTAAAC
TCATGGTAGTTATTTTCAAGCATTAACATGAACTTAAATTCATCAAGGCTAATCTCTATATTTGCCTTGT
GAGTTTTCTTTTGTGTTAGTTCTTTTAATAACCACTCATAAATCCTCATAGAGTATTTGTTTTCAAAAGA
CTTAACATGTTCCAGATTATATTTTATGAATTTTTTTAACTGGAAAAGATAAGGCAATATCTCTTCACTA
AAAACTAATTCTAATTTTTCGCTTGAGAACTTGGCATAGTTTGTCCACTGGAAAATCTCAAAGCCTTTAA
CCAAAGGATTCCTGATTTCCACAGTTCTCGTCATCAGCTCTCTGGTTGCTTTAGCTAATACACCATAAGC
ATTTTCCCTACTGATGTTCATCATCTGAGCGTATTGGTTATAAGTGAACGATACCGTCCGTTCTTTCCTT
GTAGGGTTTTCAATCGTGGGGTTGAGTAGTGCCACACAGCATAAAATTAGCTTGGTTTCATGCTCCGTTA
AGTCATAGCGACTAATCGCTAGTTCATTTGCTTTGAAAACAACTAATTCAGACATACATCTCAATTGGTC
TAGGTGATTTTAATCACTATACCAATTGAGATGGGCTAGTCAATGATAATTACTAGTCCTTTTCCTTTGA
GTTGTGGGTATCTGTAAATTCTGCTAGACCTTTGCTGGAAAACTTGTAAATTCTGCTAGACCCTCTGTAA
ATTCCGCTAGACCTTTGTGTGTTTTTTTTGTTTATATTCAAGTGGTTATAATTTATAGAATAAAGAAAGA
ATAAAAAAAGATAAAAAGAATAGATCCCAGCCCTGTGTATAACTCACTACTTTAGTCAGTTCCGCAGTAT
TACAAAAGGATGTCGCAAACGCTGTTTGCTCCTCTACAAAACAGACCTTAAAACCCTAAAGGCTTAAGTA
GCACCCTCGCAAGCTCGGGCAAATCGCTGAATATTCCTTTTGTCTCCGACCATCAGGCACCTGAGTCGCT
GTCTTTTTCGTGACATTCAGTTCGCTGCGCTCACGGCTCTGGCAGTGAATGGGGGTAAATGGCACTACAG
GCGCCTTTTATGGATTCATGCAAGGAAACTACCCATAATACAAGAAAAGCCCGTCACGGGCTTCTCAGGG
CGTTTTATGGCGGGTCTGCTATGTGGTGCTATCTGACTTTTTGCTGTTCAGCAGTTCCTGCCCTCTGATT
TTCCAGTCTGACCACTTCGGATTATCCCGTGACAGGTCATTCAGACTGGCTAATGCACCCAGTAAGGCAG
CGGTATCATCAACAGGCTTACCCGTCTTACTGTCCCTAGTGCTTGGATTCTCACCAATAAAAAACGCCCG
GCGGCAACCGAGCGTTCTGAACAAATCCAGATGGAGTTCTGAGGTCATTACTGGATCTATCAACAGGAGT
CCAAGCGAGCTCTCGAACCCCAGAGTCCCGCTCAGAAGAACTCGTCAAGAAGGCGATAGAAGGCGATGCG
CTGCGAATCGGGAGCGGCGATACCGTAAAGCACGAGGAAGCGGTCAGCCCATTCGCCGCCAAGCTCTTCA
GCAATATCACGGGTAGCCAACGCTATGTCCTGATAGCGGTCCGCCACACCCAGCCGGCCACAGTCGATGA
ATCCAGAAAAGCGGCCATTTTCCACCATGATATTCGGCAAGCAGGCATCGCCATGGGTCACGACGAGATC
CTCGCCGTCGGGCATGCGCGCCTTGAGCCTGGCGAACAGTTCGGCTGGCGCGAGCCCCTGATGCTCTTCG
TCCAGATCATCCTGATCGACAAGACCGGCTTCCATCCGAGTACGTGCTCGCTCGATGCGATGTTTCGCTT
GGTGGTCGAATGGGCAGGTAGCCGGATCAAGCGTATGCAGCCGCCGCATTGCATCAGCCATGATGGATAC
TTTCTCGGCAGGAGCAAGGTGAGATGACAGGAGATCCTGCCCCGGCACTTCGCCCAATAGCAGCCAGTCC
CTTCCCGCTTCAGTGACAACGTCGAGCACAGCTGCGCAAGGAACGCCCGTCGTGGCCAGCCACGATAGCC
GCGCTGCCTCGTCCTGCAGTTCATTCAGGGCACCGGACAGGTCGGTCTTGACAAAAAGAACCGGGCGCCC
CTGCGCTGACAGCCGGAACACGGCGGCATCAGAGCAGCCGATTGTCTGTTGTGCCCAGTCATAGCCGAAT
AGCCTCTCCACCCAAGCGGCCGGAGAACCTGCGTGCAATCCATCTTGTTCAATCATGCGAAACGATCCTC
ATCCTGTCTCTTGATCAGATCTTGATCCCCTGCGCCATCAGATCCTTGGCGGCAAGAAAGCCATCCAGTT
TACTTTGCAGGGCTTCCCAACCTTACCAGAGGGCGCCCCAGCTGGCAATTCCGACGTCTAAGAAACCATT
ATTATCATGACATTAACCTATAAAAATAGGCGTATCACGAGGCCCTT
