>Addgene plasmid #49704 | pVRb01_syn20 | addgene partial sequence | sequence record 77040 | psc101-For 5'-GATCAGATCATGATCCCCTGCGCCATCAGATCC-3'
GCGGCAAGAAAGCCATCCAGTTTACTTTGCAGGGCTTCCCAACCTTACCAGAGGGCGCCCCAGCTGGCAA
TTCCGACGTCTAAGAAACCATTATTATCATGACATTAACCTATAAAAATAGGCGTATCACGAGGCCCTTG
CGCGGATAAAAATTTCATTTGCCCGTGAAACATTTCCCGCCCATCTACCGTATATGCCATCAGCTGCGTT
CATCAGCGAGGATCCTGTCAATTTCCGCGATAGAGGAGGTAAAGATGAGCAAAGGAGAAGAACTTTTCAC
TGGAGTTGTCCCAATTCTTGTTGAATTAGATGGTGATGTTAATGGGCACAAATTTTCTGTCCGTGGAGAG
GGTGAAGGTGATGCTACAAACGGAAAACTCACCCTTAAATTTATTTGCACTACTGGAAAACTACCTGTTC
CGTGGCCAACACTTGTCACTACTCTGACCTATGGTGTTCAATGCTTTTCCCGTTATCCGGATCACATGAA
ACGGCATGACTTTTTCAAGAGTGCCATGCCCGAAGGTTATGTACAGGAACGCACTATATCTTTCAAAGAT
GACGGGACCTACAAGACGCGTGCTGAAGTCAAGTTTGAAGGTGATACCCTTGTTAATCGTATCGAGTTAA
AGGGTATTGATTTTAAAGAAGATGGAAACATTCTTGGACACAAACTCGAGTACAACTTTAACTCACACAA
TGTATACATCACGGCAGACAAACAAAAGAATGGAATCAAAGCTAACTTCAAAATTCGCCACAACGTTGAA
GATGGTTCCGTTCAACTAGCAGACCATTATCAACAAAATACTCCAATTGGCGATGGCCCTGTCCTTTTAC
CAGACAACCATTACCTGTCGACACAATCTGTCCTTTCGAAAGATCCCAACGAAAAGCGTGACCACATGGT
CCTTCTTGAGTTTGTAACTGCTGCTGGGATTACACATGGCATGGATGAGCTCTACAAATAATAAATGTCC
AGACCTGCAGGCATGCAAGCCTCTAGAGGCAT
